>Addgene plasmid #237644 | pRK5_mEGFP-NUP98-DDX10-KS | addgene full sequence | sequence record 471714 | Addgene NGS Result
TTCGAGCTCGCCCGACATTGATTATTGACTAGTTATTAATAGTAATCAATTACGGGGTCATTAGTTCATA
GCCCATATATGGAGTTCCGCGTTACATAACTTACGGTAAATGGCCCGCCTGGCTGACCGCCCAACGACCC
CCGCCCATTGACGTCAATAATGACGTATGTTCCCATAGTAACGCCAATAGGGACTTTCCATTGACGTCAA
TGGGTGGAGTATTTACGGTAAACTGCCCACTTGGCAGTACATCAAGTGTATCATATGCCAAGTACGCCCC
CTATTGACGTCAATGACGGTAAATGGCCCGCCTGGCATTATGCCCAGTACATGACCTTATGGGACTTTCC
TACTTGGCAGTACATCTACGTATTAGTCATCGCTATTACCATGGTGATGCGGTTTTGGCAGTACATCAAT
GGGCGTGGATAGCGGTTTGACTCACGGGGATTTCCAAGTCTCCACCCCATTGACGTCAATGGGAGTTTGT
TTTGGCACCAAAATCAACGGGACTTTCCAAAATGTCGTAACAACTCCGCCCCATTGACGCAAATGGGCGG
TAGGCGTGTACGGTGGGAGGTCTATATAAGCAGAGCTCGTTTAGTGAACCGTCAGATCGCCTGGAGACGC
CATCCACGCTGTTTTGACCTCCATAGAAGACACCGGGACCGATCCAGCCTCCGCGGCCGGGAACGGTGCA
TTGGAACGCGGATTCCCCGTGCCAAGAGTGACGTAAGTACCGCCTATAGAGTCTATAGGCCCACCCCCTT
GGCTTCGTTAGAACGCGGCTACAATTAATACATAACCTTATGTATCATACACATACGATTTAGGTGACAC
TATAGAATAACATCCACTTTGCCTTTCTCTCCACAGGTGTCCACTCCCAGGTCCAACTGCACCTCGGTTC
TATCGATTGAATTCGTACCGGTCGCCACCATGGTGAGCAAGGGCGAGGAGCTGTTCACCGGGGTGGTGCC
CATCCTGGTCGAGCTGGACGGCGACGTAAACGGCCACAAGTTCAGCGTGTCCGGCGAGGGCGAGGGCGAT
GCCACCTACGGCAAGCTGACCCTGAAGTTCATCTGCACCACCGGCAAGCTGCCCGTGCCCTGGCCCACCC
TCGTGACCACCCTGACCTACGGCGTGCAGTGCTTCAGCCGCTACCCCGACCACATGAAGCAGCACGACTT
CTTCAAGTCCGCCATGCCCGAAGGCTACGTCCAGGAGCGCACCATCTTCTTCAAGGACGACGGCAACTAC
AAGACCCGCGCCGAGGTGAAGTTCGAGGGCGACACCCTGGTGAACCGCATCGAGCTGAAGGGCATCGACT
TCAAGGAGGACGGCAACATCCTGGGGCACAAGCTGGAGTACAACTACAACAGCCACAACGTCTATATCAT
GGCCGACAAGCAGAAGAACGGCATCAAGGTGAACTTCAAGATCCGCCACAACATCGAGGACGGCAGCGTG
CAGCTCGCCGACCACTACCAGCAGAACACCCCCATCGGCGACGGCCCCGTGCTGCTGCCCGACAACCACT
ACCTGAGCACCCAGTCCAAGCTGAGCAAAGACCCCAACGAGAAGCGCGATCACATGGTCCTGCTGGAGTT
CGTGACCGCCGCCGGGATCACTCTCGGCATGGACGAGCTGTACAAGACCGGCGGCATGTTTAACAAATCA
TTTGGAACACCCTTTGGGGGTGGCACAGGTGGCTTTGGCACAACTTCAACATTTGGACAGAATACTGGCT
TTGGCACTACTAGTGGAGGGGCATTTGGAACATCTGCATTTGGTTCTAGCAACAATACTGGAGGCCTCTT
TGGAAATTCACAGACTAAACCAGGAGGATTGTTTGGAACCAGTTCATTTAGCCAGCCAGCTACCTCCACA
AGCACTGGCTTTGGGTTTGGTACGTCAACAGGAACAGCAAATACCTTGTTTGGAACTGCAAGCACAGGGA
CCAGTCTCTTCTCATCCCAAAACAATGCCTTTGCACAAAATAAACCAACTGGCTTTGGCAATTTTGGAAC
CAGTACTAGCAGTGGAGGACTCTTTGGAACCACAAATACCACCTCTAATCCTTTTGGCAGCACATCTGGC
TCCCTCTTTGGGCCAAGTAGTTTTACAGCTGCTCCTACTGGGACTACTATTAAATTTAACCCTCCAACTG
GTACAGATACTATGGTCAAAGCTGGAGTTAGCACTAACATAAGTACCAAGCACCAGTGTATTACTGCTAT
GAAAGAATATGAAAGCAAGTCACTAGAGGAACTTCGTTTAGAGGATTATCAGGCTAACAGGAAGGGCCCA
CAGAACCAGGTGGGAGCAGGTACCACAACTGGCTTGTTTGGGTCTTCTCCAGCCACTTCCAGCGCAACAG
GACTCTTCAGCTCCTCCACCACTAATTCAGGCTTTGCATATGGTCAGAACAAAACTGCCTTTGGAACTAG
TACAACTGGATTTGGAACAAATCCAGGTGGTCTCTTTGGCCAACAGAATCAGCAGACTACCAGCCTCTTC
AGCAAACCATTTGGCCAGGCTACAACCACCCAGAACACTGGCTTTTCCTTTGGTAATACCAGCACCATAG
GACAGCCAAGCACCAACACCATGGGATTATTTGGAGTAACCCAAGCCTCACAGCCTGGAGGTCTTTTTGG
GACAGCTACAAACACCAGCACTGGGACAGCATTTGGAACAGGAACAGGTCTCTTTGGGCAGACCAATACT
GGATTTGGTGCTGTTGGTTCGACCCTGTTTGGCAATAACAAGCTTACTACATTTGGAAGCAGCACAACCA
GTGCACCTTCATTTGGTACAACCAGTGGCGGGCTCTTTGGTTTTGGCACAAATACCAGTGGGAATAGTAT
TTTTGGAAGTAAACCAGCACCTGGGACTCTTGGAACTGGGCTTGGTGCAGGATTTGGAACAGCTCTTGGT
GCTGGACAGGCATCTTTGTTTGGGAACAACCAACCTAAGATTGGAGGGCCTCTTGGTACAGGAGCCTTTG
GGGCCCCTGGATTTAATACTACGACAGCCACTTTGGGCTTTGGAGCCCCCCAGGCCCCAGTAGTTCTTGA
TGAAGCAGATAGAATCTTGGATATGGGCTTTGCTGATACCATGAATGCTGTTATTGAAAATCTCCCCAAG
AAACGTCAGACTTTACTTTTCTCAGCAACACAAACTAAATCTGTAAAGGACCTTGCACGCTTGAGTTTGA
AAAACCCTGAGTATGTCTGGGTTCATGAAAAAGCAAAATATAGCACCCCTGCCACTTTGGAACAGAACTA
CATAGTCTGTGAGCTGCAGCAAAAAATAAGTGTGCTGTATTCCTTTTTGAGAAGCCATCTGAAGAAGAAG
AGCATTGTATTTTTTTCCAGTTGCAAAGAGGTCCAGTATCTGTACCGAGTGTTTTGCCGGCTACGTCCTG
GTGTTTCTATCCTTGCACTCCATGGTCGACAGCAGCAAATGAGAAGAATGGAAGTCTATAATGAGTTTGT
CCGTAAGAGAGCTGCAGTACTCTTTGCTACTGATATTGCAGCCAGGGGTCTGGATTTCCCGGCCGTGAAT
TGGGTTCTTCAGTTTGATTGTCCTGAGGATGCCAACACATATATTCACAGAGCAGGTAGAACTGCCAGGT
ACAAAGAGGATGGTGAAGCTTTGCTAATTTTGCTACCCTCAGAAAAAGCTATGGTGCAGCAGCTTCTTCA
GAAGAAAGTACCTGTGAAGGAAATCAAAATCAATCCAGAAAAACTTATAGATGTCCAGAAAAAATTGGAA
TCTATTTTAGCTCAAGATCAAGATTTAAAAGAAAGAGCTCAAAGGTGTTTCGTCTCCTATGTACGATCTG
TATATCTGATGAAGGATAAAGAAGTATTTGATGTGAGCAAGTTACCTATACCTGAATATGCCCTGTCTCT
TGGTCTTGCTGTGGCACCACGCGTAAGATTTCTTCAGAAAATGCAGAAACAACCCACCAAAGAATTGGTA
AGGAGCCAAGCCGATAAAGTAATTGAGCCAAGGGCTCCCTCCCTCACCAATGACGAAGTGGAAGAATTTA
GAGCCTACTTCAATGAGAAAATGTCCATCCTTCAAAAAGGTGGAAAAAGACTCGAAGGGACAGAGCACAG
ACAGGATAATGATACTGGTAATGAAGAACAGGAAGAAGAAGAAGACGATGAAGAAGAAATGGAAGAGAAA
CTGGCAAAAGCAAAAGGATCTCAAGCCCCATCTCTTCCTAACACCAGTGAGGCACAGAAGATCAAGGAAG
TTCCTACACAGTTCTTGGACAGAGATGAGGAGGAAGAAGATGCTGATTTCTTGAAGGTGAAGCGGCATAA
TGTGTTTGGATTGGACCTTAAAGACGAGAAAACATTACAGAAGAAAGAACCTTCTAAATCCAGCATCAAG
AAAAAAATGACCAAAGTTGCAGAAGCAAAAAAAGTAATGAAGAGAAATTTTAAAGTGAATAAGAAGATAA
CATTTACTGATGAAGGGGAGTTGGTTCAGCAGTGGCCACAAATGCAGAAATCTGCCATCAAGGATGCTGA
GGAAGATGATGACACAGGTGGTATCAACTTACATAAAGCAAAGGAAAGACTTCAGGAAGAGGACAAATTT
GACAAAGAAGAATATAGGAAAAAAATTAAGGCAAAGCATCGGGAGAAAAGACTGAAAGAAAGGGAAGCCA
GAAGAGAAGCCAACAAGAGACAAGCAAAGGCCAAAGATGAAGAGGAAGCCTTTCTGGATTGGAGTGATGA
TGATGATGATGATGATGATGGATTTGATCCAAGCACACTCCCAGATCCAGATAAATACAGAAGCTCTGAA
GATTCAGATAGTGAAGATATGGAAAATAAAATAAGTGATACCAAGAAGAAGCAGGGGATGAAGAAGAGGA
GCAACAGTGAAGTGGAAGACGTGGGACCAACAAGTCATAACAGAAAGAAGGCCAGGTGGGACACTTTAGA
GCCTTTGGATACCGGCCTGTCTTTAGCAGAGGATGAAGAGCTGGTGTTACATCTGCTAAGAAGTCAAAGC
ATGATGATGATGAATAAGTTGGTTCTAGCGCAGTTCTTCTTCTCCTGTCTATAAACCTGCAGAAGCTTGG
CCGCCATGGCCCAACTTGTTTATTGCAGCTTATAATGGTTACAAATAAAGCAATAGCATCACAAATTTCA
CAAATAAAGCATTTTTTTCACTGCATTCTAGTTGTGGTTTGTCCAAACTCATCAATGTATCTTATCATGT
CTGGATCGGGAATTAATTCGGCGCAGCACCATGGCCTGAAATAACCTCTGAAAGAGGAACTTGGTTAGGT
ACCTTCTGAGGCGGAAAGAACCAGCTGTGGAATGTGTGTCAGTTAGGGTGTGGAAAGTCCCCAGGCTCCC
CAGCAGGCAGAAGTATGCAAAGCATGCATCTCAATTAGTCAGCAACCAGGTGTGGAAAGTCCCCAGGCTC
CCCAGCAGGCAGAAGTATGCAAAGCATGCATCTCAATTAGTCAGCAACCATAGTCCCGCCCCTAACTCCG
CCCATCCCGCCCCTAACTCCGCCCAGTTCCGCCCATTCTCCGCCCCATGGCTGACTAATTTTTTTTATTT
ATGCAGAGGCCGAGGCCGCCTCGGCCTCTGAGCTATTCCAGAAGTAGTGAGGAGGCTTTTTTGGAGGCCT
AGGCTTTTGCAAAAAGCTGTTAACAGCTTGGCACTGGCCGTCGTTTTACAACGTCGTGACTGGGAAAACC
CTGGCGTTACCCAACTTAATCGCCTTGCAGCACATCCCCCTTTCGCCAGCTGGCGTAATAGCGAAGAGGC
CCGCACCGATCGCCCTTCCCAACAGTTGCGCAGCCTGAATGGCGAATGGCGCCTGATGCGGTATTTTCTC
CTTACGCATCTGTGCGGTATTTCACACCGCATA
[142 nt withheld, positions 5914-6055]
C
[141 nt withheld, positions 6057-6197]
CCTTTGACGTTGGAGTCCACGTTCTTT
[37 nt withheld, positions 6225-6261]
ACCCTATCTCGGGCTATTCTTTTGATTTATAAGGGATTTTGCCGATTTCGGCCTATTGGTTAAAAAATGA
GCTGATTTAACAAAAATTTAACGCGAATTTTAACAAAATATTAACGTTTACAATTTTATGGTGCACTCTC
AGTACAATCTGCTCTGATGCCGCATAGTTAAGCCAGCCCCGACACCCGCCAACACCCGCTGACGCGCCCT
GACGGGCTTGTCTGCTCCCGGCATCCGCTTACAGACAAGCTGTGACCGTCTCCGGGAGCTGCATGTGTCA
GAGGTTTTCACCGTCATCACCGAAACGCGCGAGACGAAAGGGCCTCGTGATACGCCTATTTTTATAGGTT
AATGTCATGATAATAATGGTTTCTTAGACGTCAGGTGGCACTTTTCGGGGAAATGTGCGCGGAACCCCTA
TTTGTTTATTTTTCTAAATACATTCAAATATGTATCCGCTCATGAGACAATAACCCTGATAAATGCTTCA
ATAATATTGAAAAAGGAAGAGTATGAGTATTCAACATTTCCGTGTCGCCCTTATTCCCTTTTTTGCGGCA
TTTTGCCTTCCTGTTTTTGCTCACCCAGAAACGCTGGTGAAAGTAAAAGATGCTGAAGATCAGTTGGGTG
CACGAGTGGGTTACATCGAACTGGATCTCAACAGCGGTAAGATCCTTGAGAGTTTTCGCCCCGAAGAACG
TTTTCCAATGATGAGCACTTTTAAAGTTCTGCTATGTGGCGCGGTATTATCCCGTATTGACGCCGGGCAA
GAGCAACTCGGTCGCCGCATACACTATTCTCAGAATGACTTGGTTGAGTACTCACCAGTCACAGAAAAGC
ATCTTACGGATGGCATGACAGTAAGAGAATTATGCAGTGCTGCCATAACCATGAGTGATAACACTGCGGC
CAACTTACTTCTGACAACGATCGGAGGACCGAAGGAGCTAACCGCTTTTTTGCACAACATGGGGGATCAT
GTAACTCGCCTTGATCGTTGGGAACCGGAGCTGAATGAAGCCATACCAAACGACGAGCGTGACACCACGA
TGCCTGTAGCAATGGCAACAACGTTGCGCAAACTATTAACTGGCGAACTACTTACTCTAGCTTCCCGGCA
ACAATTAATAGACTGGATGGAGGCGGATAAAGTTGCAGGACCACTTCTGCGCTCGGCCCTTCCGGCTGGC
TGGTTTATTGCTGATAAATCTGGAGCCGGTGAGCGTGGGTCTCGCGGTATCATTGCAGCACTGGGGCCAG
ATGGTAAGCCCTCCCGTATCGTAGTTATCTACACGACGGGGAGTCAGGCAACTATGGATGAACGAAATAG
ACAGATCGCTGAGATAGGTGCCTCACTGATTAAGCATTGGTAACTGTCAGACCAAGTTTACTCATATATA
CTTTAGATTGATTTAAAACTTCATTTTTAATTTAAAAGGATCTAGGTGAAGATCCTTTTTGATAATCTCA
TGACCAAAATCCCTTAACGTGAGTTTTCGTTCCACTGAGCGTCAGACCCCGTAGAAAAGATCAAAGGATC
TTCTTGAGATCCTTTTTTTCTGCGCGTAATCTGCTGCTTGCAAACAAAAAAACCACCGCTACCAGCGGTG
GTTTGTTTGCCGGATCAAGAGCTACCAACTCTTTTTCCGAAGGTAACTGGCTTCAGCAGAGCGCAGATAC
CAAATACTGTTCTTCTAGTGTAGCCGTAGTTAGGCCACCACTTCAAGAACTCTGTAGCACCGCCTACATA
CCTCGCTCTGCTAATCCTGTTACCAGTGGCTGCTGCCAGTGGCGATAAGTCGTGTCTTACCGGGTTGGAC
TCAAGACGATAGTTACCGGATAAGGCGCAGCGGTCGGGCTGAACGGGGGGTTCGTGCACACAGCCCAGCT
TGGAGCGAACGACCTACACCGAACTGAGATACCTACAGCGTGAGCTATGAGAAAGCGCCACGCTTCCCGA
AGGGAGAAAGGCGGACAGGTATCCGGTAAGCGGCAGGGTCGGAACAGGAGAGCGCACGAGGGAGCTTCCA
GGGGGAAACGCCTGGTATCTTTATAGTCCTGTCGGGTTTCGCCACCTCTGACTTGAGCGTCGATTTTTGT
GATGCTCGTCAGGGGGGCGGAGCCTATGGAAAAACGCCAGCAACGCGGCCTTTTTACGGTTCCTGGCCTT
TTGCTGGCCTTTTGCTCACATGTTCTTTCCTGCGTTATCCCCTGATTCTGTGGATAACCGTATTACCGCC
TTTGAGTGAGCTGATACCGCTCGCCGCAGCCGAACGACCGAGCGCAGCGAGTCAGTGAGCGAGGAAGCGG
AAGAGCGCCCAATACGCAAACCGCCTCTCCCCGCGCGTTGGCCGATTCATTAATGCAGCTGGCACGACAG
GTTTCCCGACTGGAAAGCGGGCAGTGAGCGCAACGCAATTAATGTGAGTTAGCTCACTCATTAGGCACCC
CAGGCTTTACACTTTATGCTTCCGGCTCGTATGTTGTGTGGAATTGTGAGCGGATAACAATTTCACACAG
GAAACAGCTATGACATGATTACGAATTAA
Features (pLannotate 1.2.2; 22 found; start..end, strand, type, name):
     14..393     +  enhancer       CMV enhancer: human cytomegalovirus immediate early enhancer
    394..597     +  promoter       CMV promoter: human cytomegalovirus (CMV) immediate early promoter
    733..776     +  intron         CMV intron (fragment): modified intron A from human cytomegalovirus
    828..846     +  promoter       SP6 promoter: promoter for bacteriophage SP6 RNA polymerase
    850..887     +  CDS            IgH signal sequence (fragment): signal sequence from the mouse immunoglobulin heavy chain variable region
    940..1656    +  CDS            mEGFP: mEGFP is a basic (constitutively fluorescent) green fluorescent protein published in 2002, derived from Aequorea victoria. It has moderate acid sensitivity.
   1666..3078    +  CDS            NUP98 (fragment): NUP98_HUMAN - Also known as ADAR2. Experimental evidence at protein level: Swiss-Prot protein existence level 1. (Microbial infection) Binds HIV-1 capsid-nucleocapsid (HIV-1 CA-NC) complexes and may thereby promote the integration of the virus in the host nucleus (in vitro) (PubMed:23523133). Binding affinity to HIV-1 CA-NC complexes bearing the capsid change ASN-74-ASP is reduced (in vitro) (PubMed:23523133). From Homo sapiens (Human).
   3073..5040    +  CDS            DDX10 (fragment): DDX10_HUMAN - Experimental evidence at protein level: Swiss-Prot protein existence level 1. Putative ATP-dependent RNA helicase. From Homo sapiens (Human).
   5123..5257    +  polyA_signal   SV40 poly(A) signal: SV40 polyadenylation signal
   5326..5683    +  promoter       SV40 promoter: SV40 enhancer and early promoter
   5702..5856    +  CDS            lacZα (fragment): LacZα fragment of β-galactosidase; lacZ fragment
   5862..5913    -  misc_feature   bom (fragment): basis of mobility region from pBR322
   5932..6312    +  rep_origin     M13 ori (sequence partly withheld): M13 bacteriophage origin of replication; arrow indicates direction of (+) strand synthesis
   6388..6437    -  misc_feature   bom (fragment): basis of mobility region from pBR322
   6539..6574    -  CDS            rop (fragment): Rop protein, which maintains plasmids at low copy number; rop
   6669..6773    +  promoter       AmpR promoter: bla
   6774..7634    +  CDS            AmpR: β-lactamase; bla; confers resistance to ampicillin, carbenicillin, and related antibiotics
   7805..8393    +  rep_origin     ori: high-copy-number ColE1/pMB1/pBR322/pUC origin of replication
   8576..8668    +  CDS            lacI (fragment): lac repressor; lacI; The lac repressor binds to the lac operator to inhibit transcription in E. coli. This inhibition can be relieved by adding lactose or isopropyl-β-D-thiogalactopyranoside (IPTG).
   8681..8702    +  protein_bind   CAP binding site: CAP binding activates transcription in the presence of cAMP. E. coli catabolite activator protein
   8717..8747    +  promoter       lac promoter: promoter for the E. coli lac operon
   8755..8771    +  protein_bind   lac operator: The lac repressor binds to the lac operator to inhibit transcription in E. coli. This inhibition can be relieved by adding lactose or isopropyl-β-D-thiogalactopyranoside (IPTG). lac repressor encoded by lacI
