[The description below was written by a language model from this plasmid's Addgene catalogue record and pLannotate feature annotations shown in this document.]
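Description:
pRK5_mEGFP-NUP98-DDX10-KS is a mammalian expression plasmid of about 8.8 kb, built on the pRK5 backbone for overexpression of a fluorescently tagged human fusion protein. It is propagated in E. coli as a high-copy plasmid through a ColE1/pUC-type origin and selected with ampicillin via the β-lactamase gene. The backbone also carries an M13 phage origin for single-stranded DNA production. Short remnants of lacZα, lacI, rop, bom and the lac promoter/operator region are also annotated; these are cloning leftovers with no role in expression of the insert.

Expression is driven by the human cytomegalovirus immediate-early enhancer and promoter, followed by a fragment of CMV intron A and an SP6 promoter that could support in vitro transcription. A short fragment of an immunoglobulin heavy-chain signal sequence is annotated just upstream of the reading frame. The open reading frame begins with monomeric EGFP at the N terminus, joined to a portion of the nucleoporin NUP98 and then to a portion of the putative RNA helicase DDX10, reproducing a NUP98-DDX10 fusion. An SV40 polyadenylation signal terminates the transcript, and an SV40 enhancer/early promoter region lies downstream. The "KS" in the name is not separately annotated in the feature table. Judging from the associated publication title, it presumably denotes the micropeptide "killswitch", and it may lie in the unannotated stretch between the DDX10 fragment and the poly(A) signal, although the record does not confirm this. The stated purpose is overexpression of mEGFP-NUP98-DDX10-KS, which would allow the fusion protein to be visualised in mammalian cells in studies of condensate microenvironments.
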