Addgene plasmid #237644: pRK5_mEGFP-NUP98-DDX10-KS
Purpose: For overexpression of mEGFP-NUP98-DDX10-KS
Depositing lab: Denes Hnisz. Depositing organization: Max Planck Institute for Molecular Genetics. Publication: Probing condensate microenvironments with a micropeptide killswitch. Zhang Y, Stoppelkamp I, Fernandez-Pernas P, Allram M, Charman M, Magalhaes AP, Piedavent-Salomon M, Sommer G, Sung YC, Meyer K, Grams N, Halko E, Dongre S, Meierhofer D, Malszycki M, Ilik IA, Aktas T, Kraushar ML, Vastenhouw N, Weitzman MD, Grebien F, Niskanen H, Hnisz D. Nature. 2025 Jun 4. doi: 10.1038/s41586-025-09141-5. PubMed 40468084.
Backbone
  Vector backbone: pRK5
  Vector type: Mammalian Expression
Growth in bacteria
  Bacterial resistance: Ampicillin, 100 μg/mL
  Growth temperature: 37°C
  Growth strain: DH5alpha
  Copy number: High Copy
Gene/Insert
  Gene/Insert name: NUP98-DDX10-KS
  Species: H. sapiens (human)
  Entrez Gene: NUP98 (a.k.a. ADIR2, NUP196, NUP96, Nup98-96); DDX10 (a.k.a. Dbp4, HRH-J8)
  Tag / fusion protein: mEGFP (N terminal on insert)
  Cloning method: Gibson Cloning
Terms and licenses: Academic/Nonprofit Terms; Industry Terms: Not Available to Industry
How to cite: pRK5_mEGFP-NUP98-DDX10-KS was a gift from Denes Hnisz (Addgene plasmid # 237644 ; http://n2t.net/addgene:237644 ; RRID:Addgene_237644)
